>Addgene plasmid #210986 | pHTN-HaloTag_C9orf72:1-481 | addgene full sequence | sequence record 423325 | Addgene NGS Result
TCAATATTGGCCATTAGCCATATTATTCATTGGTTATATAGCATAAATCAATATTGGCTATTGGCCATTG
CATACGTTGTATCTATATCATAATATGTACATTTATATTGGCTCATGTCCAATATGACCGCCATGTTGGC
ATTGATTATTGACTAGTTATTAATAGTAATCAATTACGGGGTCATTAGTTCATAGCCCATATATGGAGTT
CCGCGTTACATAACTTACGGTAAATGGCCCGCCTGGCTGACCGCCCAACGACCCCCGCCCATTGACGTCA
ATAATGACGTATGTTCCCATAGTAACGCCAATAGGGACTTTCCATTGACGTCAATGGGTGGAGTATTTAC
GGTAAACTGCCCACTTGGCAGTACATCAAGTGTATCATATGCCAAGTCCGCCCCCTATTGACGTCAATGA
CGGTAAATGGCCCGCCTGGCATTATGCCCAGTACATGACCTTACGGGACTTTCCTACTTGGCAGTACATC
TACGTATTAGTCATCGCTATTACCATGGTGATGCGGTTTTGGCAGTACACCAATGGGCGTGGATAGCGGT
TTGACTCACGGGGATTTCCAAGTCTCCACCCCATTGACGTCAATGGGAGTTTGTTTTGGCACCAAAATCA
ACGGGACTTTCCAAAATGTCGTAATAACCCCGCCCCGTTGACGCAAATGGGCGGTAGGCGTGTACGGTGG
GAGGTCTATATAAGCAGAGCTGGTTTAGTGAACCGTCAGATCACTAGAAGCTTTATTGCGGTAGTTTATC
ACAGTTAAATTGCTAACGCAGTCAGTGCTTCTGACACAACAGTCTCGAACTTAAGCTGCAGAAGTTGGTC
GTGAGGCACTGGGCAGGTAAGTATCAAGGTTACAAGACAGGTTTAAGGAGACCAATAGAAACTGGGCTTG
TCGAGACAGAGAAGACTCTTGCGTTTCTGATAGGCACCTATTGGTCTTACTGACATCCACTTTGCCTTTC
TCTCCACAGGTGTCCACTCCCAGTTCAATTACAGCTCTTAAGGCTAGAGTATTAATACGACTCACTATAG
GGCTAGCAAAGCCACCATGGCAGAAATCGGTACTGGCTTTCCATTCGACCCCCATTATGTGGAAGTCCTG
GGCGAGCGCATGCACTACGTCGATGTTGGTCCGCGCGATGGCACCCCTGTGCTGTTCCTGCACGGTAACC
CGACCTCCTCCTACGTGTGGCGCAACATCATCCCGCATGTTGCACCGACCCATCGCTGCATTGCTCCAGA
CCTGATCGGTATGGGCAAATCCGACAAACCAGACCTGGGTTATTTCTTCGACGACCACGTCCGCTTCATG
GATGCCTTCATCGAAGCCCTGGGTCTGGAAGAGGTCGTCCTGGTCATTCACGACTGGGGCTCCGCTCTGG
GTTTCCACTGGGCCAAGCGCAATCCAGAGCGCGTCAAAGGTATTGCATTTATGGAGTTCATCCGCCCTAT
CCCGACCTGGGACGAATGGCCAGAATTTGCCCGCGAGACCTTCCAGGCCTTCCGCACCACCGACGTCGGC
CGCAAGCTGATCATCGATCAGAACGTTTTTATCGAGGGTACGCTGCCGATGGGTGTCGTCCGCCCGCTGA
CTGAAGTCGAGATGGACCATTACCGCGAGCCGTTCCTGAATCCTGTTGACCGCGAGCCACTGTGGCGCTT
CCCAAACGAGCTGCCAATCGCCGGTGAGCCAGCGAACATCGTCGCGCTGGTCGAAGAATACATGGACTGG
CTGCACCAGTCCCCTGTCCCGAAGCTGCTGTTCTGGGGCACCCCAGGCGTTCTGATCCCACCGGCCGAAG
CCGCTCGCCTGGCCAAAAGCCTGCCTAACTGCAAGGCTGTGGACATCGGCCCGGGTCTGAATCTGCTGCA
AGAAGACAACCCGGACCTGATCGGCAGCGAGATCGCGCGCTGGCTGTCGACGCTCGAGATTTCCGGCGAG
CCAACCACTGAGGATCTGTACTTTCAGAGCGATAACGCGATCGCTTCCGAATTCATGTCGACTCTTTGCC
CACCGCCATCTCCAGCTGTTGCCAAGACAGAGATTGCTTTAAGTGGCAAATCACCTTTATTAGCAGCTAC
TTTTGCTTACTGGGACAATATTCTTGGTCCTAGAGTAAGGCACATTTGGGCTCCAAAGACAGAACAGGTA
CTTCTCAGTGATGGAGAAATAACTTTTCTTGCCAACCACACTCTAAATGGAGAAATCCTTCGAAATGCAG
AGAGTGGTGCTATAGATGTAAAGTTTTTTGTCTTGTCTGAAAAGGGAGTGATTATTGTTTCATTAATCTT
TGATGGAAACTGGAATGGGGATCGCAGCACATATGGACTATCAATTATACTTCCACAGACAGAACTTAGT
TTCTACCTCCCACTTCATAGAGTGTGTGTTGATAGATTAACACATATAATCCGGAAAGGAAGAATATGGA
TGCATAAGGAAAGACAAGAAAATGTCCAGAAGATTATCTTAGAAGGCACAGAGAGAATGGAAGATCAGGG
TCAGAGTATTATTCCAATGCTTACTGGAGAAGTGATTCCTGTAATGGAACTGCTTTCATCTATGAAATCA
CACAGTGTTCCTGAAGAAATAGATATAGCTGATACAGTACTCAATGATGATGATATTGGTGACAGCTGTC
ATGAAGGCTTTCTTCTCAATGCCATCAGCTCACACTTGCAAACCTGTGGCTGTTCCGTTGTAGTAGGTAG
CAGTGCAGAGAAAGTAAATAAGATAGTCAGAACATTATGCCTTTTTCTGACTCCAGCAGAGAGAAAATGC
TCCAGGTTATGTGAAGCAGAATCATCATTTAAATATGAGTCAGGGCTCTTTGTACAAGGCCTGCTAAAGG
ATTCAACTGGAAGCTTTGTGCTGCCTTTCCGGCAAGTCATGTATGCTCCATATCCCACCACACACATAGA
TGTGGATGTCAATACTGTGAAGCAGATGCCACCCTGTCATGAACATATTTATAATCAGCGTAGATACATG
AGATCCGAGCTGACAGCCTTCTGGAGAGCCACTTCAGAAGAAGACATGGCTCAGGATACGATCATCTACA
CTGACGAAAGCTTTACTCCTGATTTGAATATTTTTCAAGATGTCTTACACAGAGACACTCTAGTGAAAGC
CTTCCTGGATCAGGTCTTTCAGCTGAAACCTGGCTTATCTCTCAGAAGTACTTTCCTTGCACAGTTTCTA
CTTGTCCTTCACAGAAAAGCCTTGACACTAATAAAATATATAGAAGACGATACGCAGAAGGGAAAAAAGC
CCTTTAAATCTCTTCGGAACCTGAAGATAGACCTTGATTTAACAGCAGAGGGCGATCTTAACATAATAAT
GGCTCTGGCTGAGAAAATTAAACCAGGCCTACACTCTTTTATCTTTGGAAGACCTTTCTACACTAGTGTG
CAAGAACGAGATGTTCTAATGACTTTTTGATGATCTAGATTTGGGCCCAATTCCTGCAGGATTTTGCGGC
CGCTTGCTGAGTTGGCTGCTGCCACCGCTGAGCAATAACTAGCATAACCCCTTGGCCGCTTCGAGCAGAC
ATGATAAGATACATTGATGAGTTTGGACAAACCACAACTAGAATGCAGTGAAAAAAATGCTTTATTTGTG
AAATTTGTGATGCTATTGCTTTATTTGTAACCATTATAAGCTGCAATAAACAAGTTAACAACAACAATTG
CATTCATTTTATGTTTCAGGTTCAGGGGGAGATGTGGGAGGTTTTTTTAAGCAAGTAAAACCTCTACAAA
TGTGGTAAAATCGAATTTTAACAAAATATTAACGCTTACAATTTCCTGATGCGGTATTTTCTCCTTACGC
ATCTGTGCGGTATTTCACACCGCATACGCGGATCTGCGCAGCACCATGGCCTGAAATAACCTCTGAAAGA
GGAACTTGGTTAGGTACCTTCTGAGGCGGAAAGAACCAGCTGTGGAATGTGTGTCAGTTAGGGTGTGGAA
AGTCCCCAGGCTCCCCAGCAGGCAGAAGTATGCAAAGCATGCATCTCAATTAGTCAGCAACCAGGTGTGG
AAAGTCCCCAGGCTCCCCAGCAGGCAGAAGTATGCAAAGCATGCATCTCAATTAGTCAGCAACCATAGTC
CCGCCCCTAACTCCGCCCATCCCGCCCCTAACTCCGCCCAGTTCCGCCCATTCTCCGCCCCATGGCTGAC
TAATTTTTTTTATTTATGCAGAGGCCGAGGCCGCCTCGGCCTCTGAGCTATTCCAGAAGTAGTGAGGAGG
CTTTTTTGGAGGCCTAGGCTTTTGCAAAAAGCTTGATTCTTCTGACACAACAGTCTCGAACTTAAGGCTA
GAGCCACCATGATTGAACAAGATGGATTGCACGCAGGTTCTCCGGCCGCTTGGGTGGAGAGGCTATTCGG
CTATGACTGGGCACAACAGACAATCGGCTGCTCTGATGCCGCCGTGTTCCGGCTGTCAGCGCAGGGGCGC
CCGGTTCTTTTTGTCAAGACCGACCTGTCCGGTGCCCTGAATGAACTGCAGGACGAGGCAGCGCGGCTAT
CGTGGCTGGCCACGACGGGCGTTCCTTGCGCAGCTGTGCTCGACGTTGTCACTGAAGCGGGAAGGGACTG
GCTGCTATTGGGCGAAGTGCCGGGGCAGGATCTCCTGTCATCTCACCTTGCTCCTGCCGAGAAAGTATCC
ATCATGGCTGATGCAATGCGGCGGCTGCATACGCTTGATCCGGCTACCTGCCCATTCGACCACCAAGCGA
AACATCGCATCGAGCGAGCACGTACTCGGATGGAAGCCGGTCTTGTCGATCAGGATGATCTGGACGAAGA
GCATCAGGGGCTCGCGCCAGCCGAACTGTTCGCCAGGCTCAAGGCGCGCATGCCCGACGGCGAGGATCTC
GTCGTGACCCATGGCGATGCCTGCTTGCCGAATATCATGGTGGAAAATGGCCGCTTTTCTGGATTCATCG
ACTGTGGCCGGCTGGGTGTGGCGGACCGCTATCAGGACATAGCGTTGGCTACCCGTGATATTGCTGAAGA
GCTTGGCGGCGAATGGGCTGACCGCTTCCTCGTGCTTTACGGTATCGCCGCTCCCGATTCGCAGCGCATC
GCCTTCTATCGCCTTCTTGACGAGTTCTTCTGAGCGGGACTCTGGGGTTCGAAATGACCGACCAAGCGAC
GCCCAACCTGCCATCACGATGGCCGCAATAAAATATCTTTATTTTCATTACATCTGTGTGTTGGTTTTTT
GTGTGAATCGATAGCGATAAGGATCCTCTTTGCGCTTGCGTTTTCCCTTGTCCAGATAGCCCAGTAGCTG
ACATTCATCCGGGGTCAGCACCGTTTCTGCGGACTGGCTTTCTACGTAATGGTTTCTTAGACGTCAGGTG
GCACTTTTCGGGGAAATGTGCGCGGAACCCCTATTTGTTTATTTTTCTAAATACATTCAAATATGTATCC
GCTCATGAGACAATAACCCTGATAAATGCTTCAATAATATTGAAAAAGGAAGAGTATGAGTATTCAACAT
TTCCGTGTCGCCCTTATTCCCTTTTTTGCGGCATTTTGCCTTCCTGTTTTTGCTCACCCAGAAACGCTGG
TGAAAGTAAAAGATGCTGAAGATCAGTTGGGTGCACGAGTGGGTTACATCGAACTGGATCTCAACAGCGG
TAAGATCCTTGAGAGTTTTCGCCCCGAAGAACGTTTTCCAATGATGAGCACTTTCAAAGTTCTGCTATGT
GGCGCGGTATTATCCCGTATTGACGCCGGGCAAGAGCAACTCGGTCGCCGCATACACTATTCTCAGAATG
ACTTGGTTGAGTACTCACCAGTCACAGAAAAGCATCTTACGGATGGCATGACAGTAAGAGAATTATGCAG
TGCTGCCATAACCATGAGTGATAACACTGCGGCCAACTTACTTCTGACAACTATCGGAGGACCGAAGGAG
CTAACCGCTTTTTTGCACAACATGGGGGATCATGTAACTCGCCTTGATCGTTGGGAACCGGAGCTGAATG
AAGCCATACCAAACGACGAGCGTGACACCACGATGCCTGTAGCAATGGCAACAACGTTGCGCAAACTATT
AACTGGCGAACTACTTACTCTAGCTTCCCGGCAACAATTAATAGACTGGATGGAGGCGGATAAAGTTGCA
GGACCACTTCTGCGCTCGGCCCTTCCGGCTGGCTGGTTTATTGCTGATAAATCTGGAGCCGGTGAGCGTG
GGTCTCGCGGTATCATTGCAGCACTGGGGCCAGATGGTAAGCCCTCCCGTATCGTAGTTATCTACACGAC
GGGGAGTCAGGCAACTATGGATGAACGAAATAGACAGATCGCTGAGATAGGTGCCTCACTGATTAAGCAT
TGGTAATTCGAAATGACCGACCAAGCGACGCCCAACCGGTATCAGCTCACTCAAAGGCGGTAATACGGTT
ATCCACAGAATCAGGGGATAACGCAGGAAAGAACATGTGAGCAAAAGGCCAGCAAAAGGCCAGGAACCGT
AAAAAGGCCGCGTTGCTGGCGTTTTTCCATAGGCTCCGCCCCCCTGACGAGCATCACAAAAATCGACGCT
CAAGTCAGAGGTGGCGAAACCCGACAGGACTATAAAGATACCAGGCGTTTCCCCCTGGAAGCTCCCTCGT
GCGCTCTCCTGTTCCGACCCTGCCGCTTACCGGATACCTGTCCGCCTTTCTCCCTTCGGGAAGCGTGGCG
CTTTCTCATAGCTCACGCTGTAGGTATCTCAGTTCGGTGTAGGTCGTTCGCTCCAAGCTGGGCTGTGTGC
ACGAACCCCCCGTTCAGCCCGACCGCTGCGCCTTATCCGGTAACTATCGTCTTGAGTCCAACCCGGTAAG
ACACGACTTATCGCCACTGGCAGCAGCCACTGGTAACAGGATTAGCAGAGCGAGGTATGTAGGCGGTGCT
ACAGAGTTCTTGAAGTGGTGGCCTAACTACGGCTACACTAGAAGGACAGTATTTGGTATCTGCGCTCTGC
TGAAGCCAGTTACCTTCGGAAAAAGAGTTGGTAGCTCTTGATCCGGCAAACAAACCACCGCTGGTAGCGG
TGGTTTTTTTGTTTGCAAGCAGCAGATTACGCGCAGAAAAAAAGGATTTCAAGAAGATCCTTTGATCTTT
TCTACGGGGTCTGACGCTCAGTGGAACGAAAACTCACGTTAAGGGATTTTGGTCATGAGATTATCAAAAA
GGATCTTCACCTAGATCCTTTTATAGTCCGGAAATACAGGAACGCACGCTGGATGGCCCTTCGCTGGGAT
GGTGAAACCATGAAAAATGGCAGCTTCAGTGGATTAAGTGGGGGTAATGTGGCCTGTACCCTCTGGTTGC
ATAGGTATTCATACGGTTAAAATTTATCAGGCGCGATTGCGGCAGTTTTTCGGGTGGTTTGTTGCCATTT
TTACCTGTCTGCTGCCGTGATCGCGCTGAACGCGTTTTAGCGGTGCGTACAATTAAGGGATTATGGTAAA
TCCACTTACTGTCTGCCCTCGTAGCCATCGAGATAAACCGCAGTACTCCGGCCACGATGCGTCCGGCGTA
GAGGATCGAGATCT
Features (pLannotate 1.2.2; 21 found; start..end, strand, type, name):
    140..517     +  enhancer       CMV enhancer: human cytomegalovirus immediate early enhancer
    519..718     +  promoter       CMV promoter: human cytomegalovirus (CMV) immediate early promoter
    857..989     +  intron         chimeric intron: chimera between introns from human β-globin and immunoglobulin heavy chain genes
   1033..1051    +  promoter       T7 promoter: promoter for bacteriophage T7 RNA polymerase
   1067..1957    +  CDS            HaloTag®: modified bacterial dehalogenase that forms covalent bonds with chloroalkane derivatives
   1970..1990    +  CDS            TEV site: tobacco etch virus (TEV) protease recognition and cleavage site
   2015..3457    +  CDS            C9orf72: CI072_HUMAN - Experimental evidence at protein level: Swiss-Prot protein existence level 1. [Isoform 2]: Does not play a role in regulation of stress granule assembly in response to cellular stress. From Homo sapiens (Human).
   3506..3531    +  CDS            SET1 (fragment): solubility-enhancement tag derived from T7 phage gene 10B
   3539..3555    +  terminator     T7 terminator (fragment): transcription terminator for bacteriophage T7 RNA polymerase
   3575..3696    -  polyA_signal   SV40 poly(A) signal: SV40 polyadenylation signal
   3719..3787    -  CDS            large T antigen (fragment): large T antigen from SV40 (simian virus 40)
   3792..3824    +  rep_origin     M13 ori (fragment): M13 bacteriophage origin of replication; arrow indicates direction of (+) strand synthesis
   3825..3876    -  misc_feature   bom (fragment): basis of mobility region from pBR322
   3941..4298    +  promoter       SV40 promoter: SV40 enhancer and early promoter
   4349..5140    +  CDS            neo: KKA2_KLEPN - Also known as kan, nptII. Experimental evidence at protein level: Swiss-Prot protein existence level 1. Resistance to kanamycin, neomycin, paromomycin, ribostamycin, butirosin and gentamicin B. From Klebsiella pneumoniae.
   5207..5255    +  polyA_signal   poly(A) signal: synthetic polyadenylation signal
   5276..5368    -  CDS            tnpA (fragment): TN5P_ECOLX - Also known as tnp. Experimental evidence at protein level: Swiss-Prot protein existence level 1. Mediates transposition of transposon Tn5 by a 'cut and paste' mechanism. First, the monomeric transposase binds the 19 bp inverted DNA repeats flanking the transposon. Then, dimerization of the DNA- bound transposase creates a synaptic DNA complex. After nicking of the first DNA strand, excision of the transposon proceeds through a series of intermediates. The transposase then mediates the insertion of the transposon at a new site by strand transfer. The activity of the wild- type tran
   5411..5515    +  promoter       AmpR promoter: bla
   5516..6376    +  CDS            AmpR: β-lactamase; bla; confers resistance to ampicillin, carbenicillin, and related antibiotics
   6534..7122    -  rep_origin     ori: high-copy-number ColE1/pMB1/pBR322/pUC origin of replication
   7238..7521    +  misc_feature   cer region: ColE1-derived recombination site that helps to maintain plasmids as monomers
