[The description below was written by a language model from this plasmid's Addgene catalogue record and pLannotate feature annotations shown in this document.]
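Description:
pHTN-HaloTag_C9orf72:1-481 is a mammalian expression plasmid of about 7.6 kb, built on Promega's pHTN-HaloTag backbone. It produces full-length, wild-type human C9orf72 (residues M1 to F481, a 1,443 bp insert derived from a Mammalian Gene Collection clone) with an N-terminal HaloTag. In bacteria it is maintained at high copy through a ColE1/pUC-type origin and selected with ampicillin via the β-lactamase gene. A ColE1 cer site is also annotated, which helps keep the plasmid in monomeric form. For stable selection in mammalian cells, a separate cassette places the neomycin phosphotransferase gene under the SV40 enhancer/early promoter with a synthetic polyadenylation signal, conferring G418 resistance.

The expression unit is driven by the CMV immediate-early enhancer and promoter, followed by a chimeric β-globin/immunoglobulin intron that generally improves transcript processing and expression. A T7 promoter sits just upstream of the coding region and could support in vitro transcription. The open reading frame begins with HaloTag, a modified bacterial dehalogenase that bonds covalently to chloroalkane ligands, followed by a linker containing a TEV protease recognition site and then the C9orf72 coding sequence, which was inserted by ligation-independent cloning between retained EcoRI and XbaI sites. An SV40 polyadenylation signal lies downstream of the insert. Several short fragment annotations in the table, such as SET1, large T antigen, M13 ori, bom and tnpA, appear to be backbone remnants rather than functional parts.

The HaloTag fusion allows fluorescent labelling, capture or pull-down of C9orf72 in mammalian cells, with optional removal of the tag by TEV cleavage. The associated publication concerns evaluation of the ligandability of WD40 repeat-containing proteins, but the record does not state the specific assay in which this construct was used.
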