Addgene plasmid #210986: pHTN-HaloTag_C9orf72:1-481
Purpose: Mammalian expression of full-length human C9orf72. N-terminal HaloTag.
Depositing lab: Cheryl Arrowsmith. Depositing organization: University of Toronto. Publication: A Target Class Ligandability Evaluation of WD40 Repeat-Containing Proteins. Ackloo S, Li F, Szewczyk M, Seitova A, Loppnau P, Zeng H, Xu J, Ahmad S, Arnautova YA, Baghaie AJ, Beldar S, Bolotokova A, Centrella PA, Chau I, Clark MA, Cuozzo JW, Dehghani-Tafti S, Disch JS, Dong A, Dumas A, Feng JA, Ghiabi P, Gibson E, Gilmer J, Goldman B, Green SR, Guie MA, Guilinger JP, Harms N, Herasymenko O, Houliston S, Hutchinson A, Kearnes S, Keefe AD, Kimani SW, Kramer T, Kutera M, Kwak HA, Lento C, Li Y, Liu J, Loup J, Machado RAC, Mulhern CJ, Perveen S, Righetto GL, Riley P, Shrestha S, Sigel EA, Silva M, Sintchak MD, Slakman BL, Taylor RD, Thompson J, Torng W, Underkoffler C, von Rechenberg M, Walsh RT, Watson I, Wilson DJ, Wolf E, Yadav M, Yazdi AK, Zhang J, Zhang Y, Santhakumar V, Edwards AM, Barsyte-Lovejoy D, Schapira M, Brown PJ, Halabelian L, Arrowsmith CH. J Med Chem. 2025 Jan 23;68(2):1092-1112. doi: 10.1021/acs.jmedchem.4c02010. Epub 2024 Nov 4. PubMed 39495097.
Backbone
  Vector backbone: pHTN-HaloTag
  Backbone manufacturer: Promega
  Vector type: Mammalian Expression
  Selectable markers: Neomycin (select with G418)
Growth in bacteria
  Bacterial resistance: Ampicillin, 100 μg/mL
  Growth temperature: 37°C
  Growth strain: DH5alpha
  Copy number: High Copy
Gene/Insert
  Gene/Insert name: C9orf72:M1-F481
  Species: H. sapiens (human)
  Insert size (bp): 1443
  Mutation: wild type
  Entrez Gene: C9orf72 (a.k.a. ALSFTD, DENND9, DENNL72, FTDALS, FTDALS1)
  Promoter: CMV
  Tag / fusion protein: HaloTag (N terminal on insert)
  Cloning method: Ligation Independent Cloning
  Sequencing primers: 5′ ACCTGATCGGCAGCGAGATC; 3′ CTTATCATGTCTGCTCGAAG
Resource information
  A portion of this plasmid was derived from a plasmid made by: Mammalian Gene Collection (BC068445)
Terms and licenses: Academic/Nonprofit Terms; Industry Terms: Not Available to Industry
Depositor comments: 5' Cloning Site: EcoR1 (not destroyed), 3' Cloning Site: Xba1 (not destroyed). N terminal tag: maeigtgfpfdphyvevlgermhyvdvgprdgtpvlflhgnptssyvwrniiphvapthrciapdligmgksdkpdlgyffddhvrfmdafiealgleevvlvihdwgsalgfhwakrnpervkgiafmefirpiptwdewpefaretfqafrttdvgrkliidqnvfiegtlpmgvvrpltevemdhyrepflnpvdreplwrfpnelpiagepanivalveeymdwlhqspvpkllfwgtpgvlippaeaarlakslpnckavdigpglnllqednpdligseiarwlstleisgepttedlyfqsdnaiasef.
How to cite: pHTN-HaloTag_C9orf72:1-481 was a gift from Cheryl Arrowsmith (Addgene plasmid # 210986 ; http://n2t.net/addgene:210986 ; RRID:Addgene_210986)
