>Addgene plasmid #210986 | pHTN-HaloTag_C9orf72:1-481 | depositor partial sequence | sequence record 411452 | Insert sequence
ATGTCGACTCTTTGCCCACCGCCATCTCCAGCTGTTGCCAAGACAGAGATTGCTTTAAGTGGCAAATCAC
CTTTATTAGCAGCTACTTTTGCTTACTGGGACAATATTCTTGGTCCTAGAGTAAGGCACATTTGGGCTCC
AAAGACAGAACAGGTACTTCTCAGTGATGGAGAAATAACTTTTCTTGCCAACCACACTCTAAATGGAGAA
ATCCTTCGAAATGCAGAGAGTGGTGCTATAGATGTAAAGTTTTTTGTCTTGTCTGAAAAGGGAGTGATTA
TTGTTTCATTAATCTTTGATGGAAACTGGAATGGGGATCGCAGCACATATGGACTATCAATTATACTTCC
ACAGACAGAACTTAGTTTCTACCTCCCACTTCATAGAGTGTGTGTTGATAGATTAACACATATAATCCGG
AAAGGAAGAATATGGATGCATAAGGAAAGACAAGAAAATGTCCAGAAGATTATCTTAGAAGGCACAGAGA
GAATGGAAGATCAGGGTCAGAGTATTATTCCAATGCTTACTGGAGAAGTGATTCCTGTAATGGAACTGCT
TTCATCTATGAAATCACACAGTGTTCCTGAAGAAATAGATATAGCTGATACAGTACTCAATGATGATGAT
ATTGGTGACAGCTGTCATGAAGGCTTTCTTCTCAATGCCATCAGCTCACACTTGCAAACCTGTGGCTGTT
CCGTTGTAGTAGGTAGCAGTGCAGAGAAAGTAAATAAGATAGTCAGAACATTATGCCTTTTTCTGACTCC
AGCAGAGAGAAAATGCTCCAGGTTATGTGAAGCAGAATCATCATTTAAATATGAGTCAGGGCTCTTTGTA
CAAGGCCTGCTAAAGGATTCAACTGGAAGCTTTGTGCTGCCTTTCCGGCAAGTCATGTATGCTCCATATC
CCACCACACACATAGATGTGGATGTCAATACTGTGAAGCAGATGCCACCCTGTCATGAACATATTTATAA
TCAGCGTAGATACATGAGATCCGAGCTGACAGCCTTCTGGAGAGCCACTTCAGAAGAAGACATGGCTCAG
GATACGATCATCTACACTGACGAAAGCTTTACTCCTGATTTGAATATTTTTCAAGATGTCTTACACAGAG
ACACTCTAGTGAAAGCCTTCCTGGATCAGGTCTTTCAGCTGAAACCTGGCTTATCTCTCAGAAGTACTTT
CCTTGCACAGTTTCTACTTGTCCTTCACAGAAAAGCCTTGACACTAATAAAATATATAGAAGACGATACG
CAGAAGGGAAAAAAGCCCTTTAAATCTCTTCGGAACCTGAAGATAGACCTTGATTTAACAGCAGAGGGCG
ATCTTAACATAATAATGGCTCTGGCTGAGAAAATTAAACCAGGCCTACACTCTTTTATCTTTGGAAGACC
TTTCTACACTAGTGTGCAAGAACGAGATGTTCTAATGACTTTT
